Addgene plasmid #100811: pCAG-N2cG
Purpose: express rabies virus CVS N2c strain glycoprotein gene (N2cG)
Depositing lab: Ian Wickersham. Depositing organization: Massachusetts Institute of Technology.
Backbone
  Vector backbone: pCAGEN
  Backbone manufacturer: Connie Cepko
  Vector type: Mammalian Expression
Growth in bacteria
  Bacterial resistance: Ampicillin, 100 μg/mL
  Growth temperature: 37°C
  Growth strain: DH5alpha
  Copy number: High Copy
Gene/Insert
  Gene/Insert name: rabies virus CVS N2c strain glycoprotein gene (alt name: N2cG)
  Species: rabies virus
  Insert size (bp): 1575
  Promoter: CAG
  Cloning method: Gibson Cloning
  Sequencing primers: 5′ unknown; 3′ unknown
Terms and licenses: Academic/Nonprofit Terms; Industry Terms: Not Available to Industry
How to cite: pCAG-N2cG was a gift from Ian Wickersham (Addgene plasmid # 100811 ; http://n2t.net/addgene:100811 ; RRID:Addgene_100811)
