[The description below was written by a language model from this plasmid's Addgene catalogue record and pLannotate feature annotations shown in this document.]
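Description:
pCAG-N2cG is a 6,370 bp mammalian expression plasmid built on the pCAGEN backbone that drives expression of the glycoprotein (G) of the rabies virus CVS N2c strain. It is maintained in E. coli as a high-copy plasmid through a ColE1/pUC-type origin and selected with ampicillin via the β-lactamase gene and its native promoter. The backbone also carries remnants of a lac promoter/operator region and short lacI fragments, which are cloning-vector leftovers with no evident role in the design. An SV40 origin with an adjacent SV40 poly(A) signal is also present, and the origin could allow episomal amplification in cells that express large T antigen.

The expression cassette uses the composite CAG promoter, annotated here as its three parts: the human cytomegalovirus immediate-early enhancer, the chicken β-actin promoter, and a chimeric chicken β-actin/rabbit β-globin intron. Together these give strong, broadly active transcription in mammalian cells. Downstream lies the glycoprotein coding sequence of about 1.57 kb, inserted by Gibson assembly, with no annotated tag or reporter. Transcripts terminate at a rabbit β-globin polyadenylation signal. The short "HBB fragment" annotated just before that signal most likely reflects β-globin 3′ sequence belonging to this terminator region rather than a separate coding element.

The rabies glycoprotein mediates receptor attachment and pH-dependent membrane fusion during viral entry. The record gives the purpose only as expressing N2cG. Supplying G in trans from a plasmid of this kind is generally how glycoprotein-deleted rabies vectors are complemented or packaged, but that application is not spelled out in the record.
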