Features (pLannotate 1.2.2; 17 found; start..end, strand, type, name):
      4..383     +  enhancer       CMV enhancer: human cytomegalovirus immediate early enhancer
    386..661     +  promoter       chicken β-actin promoter: No description available
    662..1670    +  intron         chimeric intron: chimera between introns from chicken β-actin and rabbit β-globin
   1734..3305    +  CDS            G: GLYCO_RABVR - Experimental evidence at protein level: Swiss-Prot protein existence level 1. Attaches the virus to host cellular receptor, inducing endocytosis of the virion. In the endosome, the acidic pH induces conformational changes in the glycoprotein trimer, which trigger fusion between virus and cell membrane. There is convincing in vitro evidence that the muscular form of the nicotinic acetylcholine receptor (nAChR), the neuronal cell adhesion molecule (NCAM), and the p75 neurotrophin receptor (p75NTR) bind glycoprotein and thereby facilitate rabies virus entry into cells (By similarity
   3317..3388    +  CDS            HBB (fragment): HBB_PONPY - Experimental evidence at transcript level: Swiss-Prot protein existence level 2. Involved in oxygen transport from the lung to the various peripheral tissues. From Pongo pygmaeus (Bornean orangutan).
   3459..3514    +  polyA_signal   β-globin poly(A) signal: rabbit β-globin polyadenylation signal (Gil and Proudfoot, 1987)
   3897..3913    -  protein_bind   lac operator: The lac repressor binds to the lac operator to inhibit transcription in E. coli. This inhibition can be relieved by adding lactose or isopropyl-β-D-thiogalactopyranoside (IPTG). lac repressor encoded by lacI
   3921..3951    -  promoter       lac promoter: promoter for the E. coli lac operon
   3966..3987    -  protein_bind   CAP binding site: CAP binding activates transcription in the presence of cAMP. E. coli catabolite activator protein
   4000..4039    -  CDS            lacI (fragment): lac repressor; lacI; The lac repressor binds to the lac operator to inhibit transcription in E. coli. This inhibition can be relieved by adding lactose or isopropyl-β-D-thiogalactopyranoside (IPTG).
   4046..4068    +  promoter       SV40 promoter (fragment): SV40 enhancer and early promoter
   4092..4227    +  rep_origin     SV40 ori: SV40 origin of replication
   4247..4381    +  polyA_signal   SV40 poly(A) signal: SV40 polyadenylation signal
   4383..4437    -  CDS            lacI (fragment): lac repressor; lacI; The lac repressor binds to the lac operator to inhibit transcription in E. coli. This inhibition can be relieved by adding lactose or isopropyl-β-D-thiogalactopyranoside (IPTG).
   4620..5208    -  rep_origin     ori: high-copy-number ColE1/pMB1/pBR322/pUC origin of replication
   5379..6239    -  CDS            AmpR: β-lactamase; bla; confers resistance to ampicillin, carbenicillin, and related antibiotics
   6240..6344    -  promoter       AmpR promoter: bla
>Addgene plasmid #100811 | pCAG-N2cG | depositor full sequence | sequence record 189508 | pCAG-N2cG sequence 6370 bps
GTCGACATTGATTATTGACTAGTTATTAATAGTAATCAATTACGGGGTCATTAGTTCATAGCCCATATAT
GGAGTTCCGCGTTACATAACTTACGGTAAATGGCCCGCCTGGCTGACCGCCCAACGACCCCCGCCCATTG
ACGTCAATAATGACGTATGTTCCCATAGTAACGCCAATAGGGACTTTCCATTGACGTCAATGGGTGGACT
ATTTACGGTAAACTGCCCACTTGGCAGTACATCAAGTGTATCATATGCCAAGTACGCCCCCTATTGACGT
CAATGACGGTAAATGGCCCGCCTGGCATTATGCCCAGTACATGACCTTATGGGACTTTCCTACTTGGCAG
TACATCTACGTATTAGTCATCGCTATTACCATGGGTCGAGGTGAGCCCCACGTTCTGCTTCACTCTCCCC
ATCTCCCCCCCCTCCCCACCCCCAATTTTGTATTTATTTATTTTTTAATTATTTTGTGCAGCGATGGGGG
CGGGGGGGGGGGGGGCGCGCGCCAGGCGGGGCGGGGCGGGGCGAGGGGCGGGGCGGGGCGAGGCGGAGAG
GTGCGGCGGCAGCCAATCAGAGCGGCGCGCTCCGAAAGTTTCCTTTTATGGCGAGGCGGCGGCGGCGGCG
GCCCTATAAAAAGCGAAGCGCGCGGCGGGCGGGAGTCGCTGCGTTGCCTTCGCCCCGTGCCCCGCTCCGC
GCCGCCTCGCGCCGCCCGCCCCGGCTCTGACTGACCGCGTTACTCCCACAGGTGAGCGGGCGGGACGGCC
CTTCTCCTCCGGGCTGTAATTAGCGCTTGGTTTAATGACGGCTCGTTTCTTTTCTGTGGCTGCGTGAAAG
CCTTAAAGGGCTCCGGGAGGGCCCTTTGTGCGGGGGGGAGCGGCTCGGGGGGTGCGTGCGTGTGTGTGTG
CGTGGGGAGCGCCGCGTGCGGCCCGCGCTGCCCGGCGGCTGTGAGCGCTGCGGGCGCGGCGCGGGGCTTT
GTGCGCTCCGCGTGTGCGCGAGGGGAGCGCGGCCGGGGGCGGTGCCCCGCGGTGCGGGGGGGCTGCGAGG
GGAACAAAGGCTGCGTGCGGGGTGTGTGCGTGGGGGGGTGAGCAGGGGGTGTGGGCGCGGCGGTCGGGCT
GTAACCCCCCCCTGCACCCCCCTCCCCGAGTTGCTGAGCACGGCCCGGCTTCGGGTGCGGGGCTCCGTGC
GGGGCGTGGCGCGGGGCTCGCCGTGCCGGGCGGGGGGTGGCGGCAGGTGGGGGTGCCGGGCGGGGCGGGG
CCGCCTCGGGCCGGGGAGGGCTCGGGGGAGGGGCGCGGCGGCCCCGGAGCGCCGGCGGCTGTCGAGGCGC
GGCGAGCCGCAGCCATTGCCTTTTATGGTAATCGTGCGAGAGGGCGCAGGGACTTCCTTTGTCCCAAATC
TGGCGGAGCCGAAATCTGGGAGGCGCCGCCGCACCCCCTCTAGCGGGCGCGGGCGAAGCGGTGCGGCGCC
GGCAGGAAGGAAATGGGCGGGGAGGGCCTTCGTGCGTCGCCGCGCCGCCGTCCCCTTCTCCATCTCCAGC
CTCGGGGCTGCCGCAGGGGGACGGCTGCCTTCGGGGGGGACGGGGCAGGGCGGGGTTCGGCTTCTGGCGT
GTGACCGGCGGCTCTAGAGCCTCTGCTAACCATGTTCATGCCTTCTTCTTTTTCCTACAGCTCCTGGGCA
ACGTGCTGGTTATTGTGCTGTCTCATCATTTTGGCAAAGAATTCGCCGCCACCATGGTTCCTCAGGTTCT
TTTGTTTGTACTCCTTCTGGGTTTTTCGTTGTGTTTCGGGAAGTTCCCCATTTACACGATACCAGACGAA
CTTGGTCCCTGGAGCCCTATTGACATACACCATCTCAGCTGTCCAAATAACCTGGTTGTGGAGGATGAAG
GATGTACCAACCTGTCCGAGTTCTCCTACATGGAACTCAAAGTGGGATACATCTCAGCCATCAAAGTGAA
CGGGTTCACTTGCACAGGTGTTGTGACAGAGGCAGAGACCTACACCAACTTTGTTGGTTATGTCACAACC
ACATTCAAGAGAAAGCATTTCCGCCCCACCCCAGACGCATGTAGAGCCGCGTATAACTGGAAGATGGCCG
GTGACCCCAGATATGAAGAGTCCCTACACAATCCATACCCCGACTACCACTGGCTTCGAACTGTAAGAAC
CACCAAAGAGTCCCTCATTATCATATCCCCAAGTGTGACAGATTTGGACCCATATGACAAATCCCTTCAC
TCAAGGGTCTTCCCTGGCGGAAAGTGCTCAGGAATAACGGTGTCCTCTACCTACTGCTCAACTAACCATG
ATTACACCATTTGGATGCCCGAGAATCCGAGACCAAGGACACCTTGTGACATTTTTACCAATAGCAGAGG
GAAGAGAGCATCCAACGGGAACAAGACTTGCGGCTTTGTGGATGAAAGAGGCCTGTATAAGTCTCTAAAA
GGAGCATGCAGGCTCAAGTTATGTGGAGTTCTTGGACTTAGACTTATGGATGGAACATGGGTCGCGATGC
AAACATCAGATGAGACCAAATGGTGCCCTCCAGATCAGTTGGTGAATTTGCACGACTTTCGCTCAGACGA
GATTGAGCATCTCGTTGTGGAGGAGTTAGTCAAGAAAAGAGAGGAATGTCTGGACGCATTAGAGTCCATC
ATGACCACCAAGTCAGTAAGTTTCAGACGTCTCAGTCACCTGAGAAAACTTGTCCCAGGGTTTGGAAAAG
CATATACCATATTCAACAAAACCTTGATGGAGGCTGATGCTCACTACAAGTCAGTCCGGACCTGGAATGA
GATCATCCCCTCAAAAGGGTGTTTGAAAGTTGGAGGAAGGTGCCATCCTCATGTGAACGGGGTGTTTTTC
AATGGTATAATATTAGGGCCTGACGACCATGTCCTAATCCCAGAGATGCAATCATCCCTCCTCCAGCAAC
ATATGGAGTTGTTGGAATCTTCAGTTATCCCCCTGATGCACCCCCTGGCAGACCCTTCTACAGTTTTCAA
AGAAGGTGATGAGGCTGAGGATTTTGTTGAAGTTCACCTCCCCGATGTGTACAAACAGATCTCAGGGGTT
GACCTGGGTCTCCCGAACTGGGGAAAGTATGTATTGATGACTGCAGGGGCCATGATTGGCCTGGTGTTGA
TATTTTCCCTAATGACATGGTGCAGAAGAGCCAATCGACCAGAATCGAAACAACGCAGTTTTGGAGGGAC
AGGGGGGAATGTGTCAGTCACTTCCCAAAGCGGAAAAGTCATACCTTCATGGGAATCATATAAGAGTGGA
GGTGAGATCAGACTGTGAGCGGCCGCACTCCTCAGGTGCAGGCTGCCTATCAGAAGGTGGTGGCTGGTGT
GGCCAATGCCCTGGCTCACAAATACCACTGAGATCTTTTTCCCTCTGCCAAAAATTATGGGGACATCATG
AAGCCCCTTGAGCATCTGACTTCTGGCTAATAAAGGAAATTTATTTTCATTGCAATAGTGTGTTGGAATT
TTTTGTGTCTCTCACTCGGAAGGACATATGGGAGGGCAAATCATTTAAAACATCAGAATGAGTATTTGGT
TTAGAGTTTGGCAACATATGCCATATGCTGGCTGCCATGAACAAAGGTGGCTATAAAGAGGTCATCAGTA
TATGAAACAGCCCCCTGCTGTCCATTCCTTATTCCATAGAAAAGCCTTGACTTGAGGTTAGATTTTTTTT
ATATTTTGTTTTGTGTTATTTTTTTCTTTAACATCCCTAAAATTTTCCTTACATGTTTTACTAGCCAGAT
TTTTCCTCCTCTCCTGACTACTCCCAGTCATAGCTGTCCCTCTTCTCTTATGAAGATCCCTCGACCTGCA
GCCCAAGCTTGGCGTAATCATGGTCATAGCTGTTTCCTGTGTGAAATTGTTATCCGCTCACAATTCCACA
CAACATACGAGCCGGAAGCATAAAGTGTAAAGCCTGGGGTGCCTAATGAGTGAGCTAACTCACATTAATT
GCGTTGCGCTCACTGCCCGCTTTCCAGTCGGGAAACCTGTCGTGCCAGCGGATCCGCATCTCAATTAGTC
AGCAACCATAGTCCCGCCCCTAACTCCGCCCATCCCGCCCCTAACTCCGCCCAGTTCCGCCCATTCTCCG
CCCCATGGCTGACTAATTTTTTTTATTTATGCAGAGGCCGAGGCCGCCTCGGCCTCTGAGCTATTCCAGA
AGTAGTGAGGAGGCTTTTTTGGAGGCCTAGGCTTTTGCAAAAAGCTAACTTGTTTATTGCAGCTTATAAT
GGTTACAAATAAAGCAATAGCATCACAAATTTCACAAATAAAGCATTTTTTTCACTGCATTCTAGTTGTG
GTTTGTCCAAACTCATCAATGTATCTTATCATGTCTGGATCCGCTGCATTAATGAATCGGCCAACGCGCG
GGGAGAGGCGGTTTGCGTATTGGGCGCTCTTCCGCTTCCTCGCTCACTGACTCGCTGCGCTCGGTCGTTC
GGCTGCGGCGAGCGGTATCAGCTCACTCAAAGGCGGTAATACGGTTATCCACAGAATCAGGGGATAACGC
AGGAAAGAACATGTGAGCAAAAGGCCAGCAAAAGGCCAGGAACCGTAAAAAGGCCGCGTTGCTGGCGTTT
TTCCATAGGCTCCGCCCCCCTGACGAGCATCACAAAAATCGACGCTCAAGTCAGAGGTGGCGAAACCCGA
CAGGACTATAAAGATACCAGGCGTTTCCCCCTGGAAGCTCCCTCGTGCGCTCTCCTGTTCCGACCCTGCC
GCTTACCGGATACCTGTCCGCCTTTCTCCCTTCGGGAAGCGTGGCGCTTTCTCAATGCTCACGCTGTAGG
TATCTCAGTTCGGTGTAGGTCGTTCGCTCCAAGCTGGGCTGTGTGCACGAACCCCCCGTTCAGCCCGACC
GCTGCGCCTTATCCGGTAACTATCGTCTTGAGTCCAACCCGGTAAGACACGACTTATCGCCACTGGCAGC
AGCCACTGGTAACAGGATTAGCAGAGCGAGGTATGTAGGCGGTGCTACAGAGTTCTTGAAGTGGTGGCCT
AACTACGGCTACACTAGAAGGACAGTATTTGGTATCTGCGCTCTGCTGAAGCCAGTTACCTTCGGAAAAA
GAGTTGGTAGCTCTTGATCCGGCAAACAAACCACCGCTGGTAGCGGTGGTTTTTTTGTTTGCAAGCAGCA
GATTACGCGCAGAAAAAAAGGATCTCAAGAAGATCCTTTGATCTTTTCTACGGGGTCTGACGCTCAGTGG
AACGAAAACTCACGTTAAGGGATTTTGGTCATGAGATTATCAAAAAGGATCTTCACCTAGATCCTTTTAA
ATTAAAAATGAAGTTTTAAATCAATCTAAAGTATATATGAGTAAACTTGGTCTGACAGTTACCAATGCTT
AATCAGTGAGGCACCTATCTCAGCGATCTGTCTATTTCGTTCATCCATAGTTGCCTGACTCCCCGTCGTG
TAGATAACTACGATACGGGAGGGCTTACCATCTGGCCCCAGTGCTGCAATGATACCGCGAGACCCACGCT
CACCGGCTCCAGATTTATCAGCAATAAACCAGCCAGCCGGAAGGGCCGAGCGCAGAAGTGGTCCTGCAAC
TTTATCCGCCTCCATCCAGTCTATTAATTGTTGCCGGGAAGCTAGAGTAAGTAGTTCGCCAGTTAATAGT
TTGCGCAACGTTGTTGCCATTGCTACAGGCATCGTGGTGTCACGCTCGTCGTTTGGTATGGCTTCATTCA
GCTCCGGTTCCCAACGATCAAGGCGAGTTACATGATCCCCCATGTTGTGCAAAAAAGCGGTTAGCTCCTT
CGGTCCTCCGATCGTTGTCAGAAGTAAGTTGGCCGCAGTGTTATCACTCATGGTTATGGCAGCACTGCAT
AATTCTCTTACTGTCATGCCATCCGTAAGATGCTTTTCTGTGACTGGTGAGTACTCAACCAAGTCATTCT
GAGAATAGTGTATGCGGCGACCGAGTTGCTCTTGCCCGGCGTCAATACGGGATAATACCGCGCCACATAG
CAGAACTTTAAAAGTGCTCATCATTGGAAAACGTTCTTCGGGGCGAAAACTCTCAAGGATCTTACCGCTG
TTGAGATCCAGTTCGATGTAACCCACTCGTGCACCCAACTGATCTTCAGCATCTTTTACTTTCACCAGCG
TTTCTGGGTGAGCAAAAACAGGAAGGCAAAATGCCGCAAAAAAGGGAATAAGGGCGACACGGAAATGTTG
AATACTCATACTCTTCCTTTTTCAATATTATTGAAGCATTTATCAGGGTTATTGTCTCATGAGCGGATAC
ATATTTGAATGTATTTAGAAAAATAAACAAATAGGGGTTCCGCGCACATTTCCCCGAAAAGTGCCACCTG
