>Addgene plasmid #100811 | pCAG-N2cG | addgene partial sequence | sequence record 193712 | Addgene Partial NGS Result
GGGGAGGGCTCGGGGGAGGGGCGCGGCGGCCCCCGGAGCGCCGGCGGCTGTCGAGGCGCGGCGAGCCGCA
GCCATTGCCTTTTATGGTAATCGTGCGAGAGGGCGCAGGGACTTCCTTTGTCCCAAATCTGTGCGGAGCC
GAAATCTGGGAGGCGCCGCCGCACCCCCTCTAGCGGGCGCGGGGCGAAGCGGTGCGGCGCCGGCAGGAAG
GAAATGGGCGGGGAGGGCCTTCGTGCGTCGCCGCGCCGCCGTCCCCTTCTCCCTCTCCAGCCTCGGGGCT
GTCCGCGGGGGGACGGCTGCCTTCGGGGGGGACGGGGCAGGGCGGGGTTCGGCTTCTGGCGTGTGACCGG
CGGCTCTAGAGCCTCTGCTAACCATGTTCATGCCTTCTTCTTTTTCCTACAGCTCCTGGGCAACGTGCTG
GTTATTGTGCTGTCTCATCATTTTGGCAAAGAATTCGCCGCCACCATGGTTCCTCAGGTTCTTTTGTTTG
TACTCCTTCTGGGTTTTTCGTTGTGTTTCGGGAAGTTCCCCATTTACACGATACCAGACGAACTTGGTCC
CTGGAGCCCTATTGACATACACCATCTCAGCTGTCCAAATAACCTGGTTGTGGAGGATGAAGGATGTACC
AACCTGTCCGAGTTCTCCTACATGGAACTCAAAGTGGGATACATCTCAGCCATCAAAGTGAACGGGTTCA
CTTGCACAGGTGTTGTGACAGAGGCAGAGACCTACACCAACTTTGTTGGTTATGTCACAACCACATTCAA
GAGAAAGCATTTCCGCCCCACCCCAGACGCATGTAGAGCCGCGTATAACTGGAAGATGGCCGGTGACCCC
AGATATGAAGAGTCCCTACACAATCCATACCCCGACTACCACTGGCTTCGAACTGTAAGAACCACCAAAG
AGTCCCTCATTATCATATCCCCAAGTGTGACAGATTTGGACCCATATGACAAATCCCTTCACTCAAGGGT
CTTCCCTGGCGGAAAGTGCTCAGGAATAACGGTGTCCTCTACCTACTGCTCAACTAACCATGATTACACC
ATTTGGATGCCCGAGAATCCGAGACCAAGGACACCTTGTGACATTTTTACCAATAGCAGAGGGAAGAGAG
CATCCAACGGGAACAAGACTTGCGGCTTTGTGGATGAAAGAGGCCTGTATAAGTCTCTAAAAGGAGCATG
CAGGCTCAAGTTATGTGGAGTTCTTGGACTTAGACTTATGGATGGAACATGGGTCGCGATGCAAACATCA
GATGAGACCAAATGGTGCCCTCCAGATCAGTTGGTGAATTTGCACGACTTTCGCTCAGACGAGATTGAGC
ATCTCGTTGTGGAGGAGTTAGTCAAGAAAAGAGAGGAATGTCTGGACGCATTAGAGTCCATCATGACCAC
CAAGTCAGTAAGTTTCAGACGTCTCAGTCACCTGAGAAAACTTGTCCCAGGGTTTGGAAAAGCATATACC
ATATTCAACAAAACCTTGATGGAGGCTGATGCTCACTACAAGTCAGTCCGGACCTGGAATGAGATCATCC
CCTCAAAAGGGTGTTTGAAAGTTGGAGGAAGGTGCCATCCTCATGTGAACGGGGTGTTTTTCAATGGTAT
AATATTAGGGCCTGACGACCATGTCCTAATCCCAGAGATGCAATCATCCCTCCTCCAGCAACATATGGAG
TTGTTGGAATCTTCAGTTATCCCCCTGATGCACCCCCTGGCAGACCCTTCTACAGTTTTCAAAGAAGGTG
ATGAGGCTGAGGATTTTGTTGAAGTTCACCTCCCCGATGTGTACAAACAGATCTCAGGGGTTGACCTGGG
TCTCCCGAACTGGGGAAAGTATGTATTGATGACTGCAGGGGCCATGATTGGCCTGGTGTTGATATTTTCC
CTAATGACATGGTGCAGAAGAGCCAATCGACCAGAATCGAAACAACGCAGTTTTGGAGGGACAGGGGGGA
ATGTGTCAGTCACTTCCCAAAGCGGAAAAGTCATACCTTCATGGGAATCATATAAGAGTGGAGGTGAGAT
CAGACTGTGAGCGGCCGCACTCCTCAGGTGCAGGCTGCCTATCAGAAGGTGGTGGCTGGTGTGGCCAATG
CCCTGGCTCACAAATACCACTGAGATCTTTTTCCCTCTGCCAAAAATTATGGGGACATCATGAAGCCCCT
TGAGCATCTGACTTCTGGCTAATAAAGGAAATTTATTTTCATTGCAATAGTGTGTTGGAATTTTTTGTGT
CTCTCACTCGGAAGGACATATGGGAGGGCAAATCATTTAAAACATCAGAATGAGTATTTGGTTTAGAGTT
TGGCAACATATGCCCATATGCTGGCTGCCATGAACAAAGGTTGGCTATAAAGAGGTCATCAGTATATGAA
ACAGCCCCCTGCTGTCCATTCCTTATTCCATAGAAAAGCCTTGACTTGAGGTTAGATTTTTTTTATATTT
TGTTTTGTGTTATTTTTTTCTTTAACATCCCTAAAATTTTCCTTACATGTTTTACTAGCCAGATTTTTCC
TCCTCTCCTGACTACTCCCAGTCATAGCTGTCCCTCTTCTCTTATGGAGATCCCTCGACCTGCAGCCCAA
GCTTGGCGTAATCATGGTCATAGCTGTTTCCTGTGTGAAATTGTTATCCGCTCACAATTCCACACAACAT
ACGAGCCGGAAGCATAAAGTGTAAAGCCTGGGGTGCCTAATGAGTGAGCTAACTCACATTAATTGCGTTG
CGCTCACTGCCCGCTTTCCAGTCGGGAAACCTGTCGTGCCAGCGGATCCGCATCTCAATTAGTCAGCAAC
CATAGTCCCGCCCCTAACTCCGCCCATCCCGCCCCTAACTCCGCCCAGTTCCGCCCATTCTCCGCCCCAT
GGCTGACTAATTTTTTTTATTTATGCAGAGGCCGAGGCCGCCTCGGCCTCTGAGCTATTCCAGAAGTAGT
GAGGAGGCTTTTTTGGAGGCCTAGGCTTTTGCAAAAAGCTAACTTGTTTATTGCAGCTTATAATGGTTAC
AAATAAAGCAATAGCATCACAAATTTCACAAATAAAGCATTTTTTTCACTGCATTCTAGTTGTGGTTTGT
CCAAACTCATCAATGTATCTTATCATGTCTGGATCCGCTGCATTAATGAATCGGCCAACGCGCGGGGAGA
GGCGGTTTGCGTATTGGGCGCTCTTCCGCTTCCTCGCTCACTGACTCGCTGCGCTCGGTCGTTCGGCTGC
GGCGAGCGGTATCAGCTCACTCAAAGGCGGTAATACGGTTATCCACAGAATCAGGGGATAACGCAGGAAA
GAACATGTGAGCAAAAGGCCAGCAAAAGGCCAGGAACCGTAAAAAGGCCGCGTTGCTGGCGTTTTTCCAT
AGGCTCCGCCCCCCTGACGAGCATCACAAAAATCGACGCTCAAGTCAGAGGTGGCGAAACCCGACAGGAC
TATAAAGATACCAGGCGTTTCCCCCTGGAAGCTCCCTCGTGCGCTCTCCTGTTCCGACCCTGCCGCTTAC
CGGATACCTGTCCGCCTTTCTCCCTTCGGGAAGCGTGGCGCTTTCTCATAGCTCACGCTGTAGGTATCTC
AGTTCGGTGTAGGTCGTTCGCTCCAAGCTGGGCTGTGTGCACGAACCCCCCGTTCAGCCCGACCGCTGCG
CCTTATCCGGTAACTATCGTCTTGAGTCCAACCCGGTAAGACACGACTTATCGCCACTGGCAGCAGCCAC
TGGTAACAGGATTAGCAGAGCGAGGTATGTAGGCGGTGCTACAGAGTTCTTGAAGTGGTGGCCTAACTAC
GGCTACACTAGAAGAACAGTATTTGGTATCTGCGCTCTGCTGAAGCCAGTTACCTTCGGAAAAAGAGTTG
GTAGCTCTTGATCCGGCAAACAAACCACCGCTGGTAGCGGTGGTTTTTTTGTTTGCAAGCAGCAGATTAC
GCGCAGAAAAAAAGGATCTCAAGAAGATCCTTTGATCTTTTCTACGGGGTCTGACGCTCAGTGGAACGAA
AACTCACGTTAAGGGATTTTGGTCATGAGATTATCAAAAAGGATCTTCACCTAGATCCTTTTAAATTAAA
AATGAAGTTTTAAATCAATCTAAAGTATATATGAGTAAACTTGGTCTGACAGTTACCAATGCTTAATCAG
TGAGGCACCTATCTCAGCGATCTGTCTATTTCGTTCATCCATAGTTGCCTGACTCCCCGTCGTGTAGATA
ACTACGATACGGGAGGGCTTACCATCTGGCCCCAGTGCTGCAATGATACCGCGAGACCCACGCTCACCGG
CTCCAGATTTATCAGCAATAAACCAGCCAGCCGGAAGGGCCGAGCGCAGAAGTGGTCCTGCAACTTTATC
CGCCTCCATCCAGTCTATTAATTGTTGCCGGGAAGCTAGAGTAAGTAGTTCGCCAGTTAATAGTTTGCGC
AACGTTGTTGCCATTGCTACAGGCATCGTGGTGTCACGCTCGTCGTTTGGTATGGCTTCATTCAGCTCCG
GTTCCCAACGATCAAGGCGAGTTACATGATCCCCCATGTTGTGCAAAAAAGCGGTTAGCTCCTTCGGTCC
TCCGATCGTTGTCAGAAGTAAGTTGGCCGCAGTGTTATCACTCATGGTTATGGCAGCACTGCATAATTCT
CTTACTGTCATGCCATCCGTAAGATGCTTTTCTGTGACTGGTGAGTACTCAACCAAGTCATTCTGAGAAT
AGTGTATGCGGCGACCGAGTTGCTCTTGCCCGGCGTCAATACGGGATAATACCGCGCCACATAGCAGAAC
TTTAAAAGTGCTCATCATTGGAAAACGTTCTTCGGGGCGAAAACTCTCAAGGATCTTACCGCTGTTGAGA
TCCAGTTCGATGTAACCCACTCGTGCACCCAACTGATCTTCAGCATCTTTTACTTTCACCAGCGTTTCTG
GGTGAGCAAAAACAGGAAGGCAAAATGCCGCAAAAAAGGGAATAAGGGCGACACGGAAATGTTGAATACT
CATACTCTTCCTTTTTCAATATTATTGAAGCATTTATCAGGGTTATTGTCTCATGAGCGGATACATATTT
GAATGTATTTAGAAAAATAAACAAATAGGGGTTCCGCGCACATTTCCCCGAAAAGTGCCACCTGGGTCGA
CATTGATTATTGACTAGTTATTAATAGTAATCAATTACGGGGTCATTAGTTCATAGCCCATATATGGAGT
TCCGCGTTACATAACTTACGGTAAATGGCCCGCCTGGCTGACCGCCCAACGACCCCCGCCCATTGACGTC
AATAATGACGTATGTTCCCATAGTAACGCCAATAGGGACTTTCCATTGACGTCAATGGGTGGAGTATTTA
CGGTAAACTGCCCACTTGGCAGTACATCAAGTGTATCATATGCCAAGTACGCCCCCTATTGACGTCAATG
ACGGTAAATGGCCCGCCTGGCATTATGCCCAGTACATGACCTTATGGGACTTTCCTACTTGGCAGTACAT
CTACGTATTAGTCATCGCTATTACCATGGTCGAGGTGAGCCCCACGTTCTGCTTCACTCTCCCCATCTCC
CCCCCCTCCCCACCCCCAATTTTGTATTTATTTATTTTTTAATTATTTTGTGCAGCGATGGGGGCGGGGG
GGGGGGGGGGGCGCGCCAGGCGGGGCGGGGCGGGGCG
